Addgene plasmid #81253: Construct 28 -hUBCp_TetR_p2a_LacI_p2a_ZeoR
Purpose: Lentiviral construct for building stable cell lines expressing TetR and LacI via Zeocin selection
Depositing lab: Timothy Lu. Depositing organization: Massachusetts Institute of Technology. Publication: Continuous genetic recording with self-targeting CRISPR-Cas in human cells. Perli SD, Cui CH, Lu TK. Science. 2016 Aug 18. pii: aag0511. 10.1126/science.aag0511 PubMed 27540006.
Backbone
  Vector backbone: Lentiviral
  Total vector size (bp): 11427
  Vector type: Mammalian Expression, Lentiviral, Synthetic Biology
  Selectable markers: Zeocin
Growth in bacteria
  Bacterial resistance: Ampicillin, 100 μg/mL
  Growth temperature: 37°C
  Growth strain: NEB Stable
  Copy number: High Copy
Gene/Insert
  Gene/Insert name: TetR and LacI
  Species: H. sapiens (human)
Terms and licenses: Academic/Nonprofit Terms; Industry Terms: Not Available to Industry
How to cite: Construct 28 -hUBCp_TetR_p2a_LacI_p2a_ZeoR was a gift from Timothy Lu (Addgene plasmid # 81253 ; http://n2t.net/addgene:81253 ; RRID:Addgene_81253)
