[The description below was written by a language model from this plasmid's Addgene catalogue record and pLannotate feature annotations shown in this document.]
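Description:
Construct 28 -hUBCp_TetR_p2a_LacI_p2a_ZeoR is an 11.4 kb HIV-1-derived lentiviral transfer plasmid for mammalian expression, made to generate stable cell lines that constitutively produce two bacterial repressors, TetR and LacI. It is propagated in E. coli through a high-copy ColE1/pUC-type origin with ampicillin resistance (AmpR), and it also carries an f1 origin. The record lists a recombination-deficient strain for growth, as is common for plasmids with repeated LTR sequences.

The viral genome is transcribed from a CMV enhancer/promoter fused to a truncated 5' LTR, an arrangement typical of Tat-independent packaging. This is followed by the Ψ packaging signal with a partial gag sequence, the Rev response element for nuclear export of the unspliced genomic RNA, and the cPPT/CTS. Inside this frame the human ubiquitin C promoter drives a single open reading frame encoding TetR, LacI and the Sh ble Zeocin-resistance protein. According to the construct name these are separated by P2A peptides, which the feature table does not annotate individually, so all three proteins should arise from one transcript and Zeocin selection is linked to repressor expression. A WPRE downstream enhances transcript expression, and the cassette ends in a truncated 3' LTR and a bGH polyadenylation signal.

Outside the LTRs, the backbone carries a second Zeocin-resistance gene under SV40 and EM7 promoters with an SV40 poly(A) signal. The catalogue lists the insert species as human, but the annotations identify both repressors as E. coli proteins. Cells expressing them can host tetracycline/doxycycline- and IPTG-responsive operator-containing promoters in synthetic gene circuits.
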