Features (pLannotate 1.2.2; 32 found; start..end, strand, type, name):
     31..83      -  misc_feature   bom (fragment): basis of mobility region from pBR322
    238..617     +  enhancer       CMV enhancer: human cytomegalovirus immediate early enhancer
    618..817     +  promoter       CMV promoter: human cytomegalovirus (CMV) immediate early promoter
    835..1015    +  LTR            5' LTR (truncated): truncated 5' long terminal repeat (LTR) from HIV-1
   1062..1187    +  misc_feature   HIV-1 Ψ: packaging signal of human immunodeficiency virus type 1
   1171..1534    +  CDS            HIV-1 gag (fragment): gag protein from human immunodeficiency virus 1; gag
   1680..1913    +  misc_feature   RRE: The Rev response element (RRE) of HIV-1 allows for Rev-dependent mRNA export from the nucleus to the cytoplasm.
   2290..2390    +  CDS            Rev (fragment): human immunodeficiency virus 1 (HIV-1) Rev protein; rev; enhances nuclear export of unspliced and incompletely spliced viral mRNAs
   2440..2557    +  misc_feature   cPPT/CTS: central polypurine tract and central termination sequence of HIV-1
   2611..3821    +  promoter       UbC promoter: human ubiquitin C promoter
   3848..4468    +  CDS            tetR: TETR2_ECOLX - Experimental evidence at protein level: Swiss-Prot protein existence level 1. TetR is the repressor of the tetracycline resistance element; its N-terminal region forms a helix-turn-helix structure and binds DNA. Binding of tetracycline to TetR reduces the repressor affinity for the tetracycline resistance gene (tetA) promoter operator sites. From Escherichia coli.
   4541..5617    +  CDS            lacI: LACI_ECOLI - Experimental evidence at protein level: Swiss-Prot protein existence level 1. Repressor of the lactose operon. Binds allolactose as an inducer. From Escherichia coli (strain K12).
   5720..6091    +  CDS            BleoR: antibiotic-binding protein; Sh ble from Streptoalloteichus hindustanus; confers resistance to bleomycin, phleomycin, and Zeocin™
   6095..6119    +  misc_feature   MCS (fragment): pBluescript multiple cloning site
   6119..6707    +  misc_feature   WPRE: woodchuck hepatitis virus posttranscriptional regulatory element
   6644..7225    +  CDS            nef (fragment): NEF_HV1H2 - Experimental evidence at protein level: Swiss-Prot protein existence level 1. Extracellular Nef protein targets CD4(+) T-lymphocytes for apoptosis by interacting with CXCR4 surface receptors. From Human immunodeficiency virus type 1 group M subtype B (isolate HXB2) (HIV-1).
   7232..7412    +  LTR            5' LTR (truncated): truncated 5' long terminal repeat (LTR) from HIV-1
   7444..7668    +  polyA_signal   bGH poly(A) signal: bovine growth hormone polyadenylation signal
   7672..7693    +  promoter       SV40 promoter (fragment): SV40 enhancer and early promoter
   7714..8142    +  rep_origin     f1 ori (sequence partly withheld): f1 bacteriophage origin of replication; arrow indicates direction of (+) strand synthesis
   8156..8485    +  promoter       SV40 promoter: SV40 enhancer and early promoter
   8533..8580    +  promoter       EM7 promoter: synthetic bacterial promoter&nbsp
   8599..8973    +  CDS            BleoR: antibiotic-binding protein; Sh ble from Streptoalloteichus hindustanus; confers resistance to bleomycin, phleomycin, and Zeocin™
   8983..9108    +  CDS            ble (fragment): BLE_KLEPN - Experimental evidence at protein level: Swiss-Prot protein existence level 1. Binding protein with a strong affinity to the bleomycin family of antibiotics. Binds to CL990; an antimitotic-antibiotic compound. From Klebsiella pneumoniae.
   9103..9224    +  polyA_signal   SV40 poly(A) signal: SV40 polyadenylation signal
   9295..9317    -  protein_bind   lac operator (fragment): The lac repressor binds to the lac operator to inhibit transcription in E. coli. This inhibition can be relieved by adding lactose or isopropyl-β-D-thiogalactopyranoside (IPTG). lac repressor encoded by lacI
   9321..9351    -  promoter       lac promoter: promoter for the E. coli lac operon
   9366..9387    -  protein_bind   CAP binding site: CAP binding activates transcription in the presence of cAMP. E. coli catabolite activator protein
   9400..9492    -  CDS            lacI (fragment): lac repressor; lacI; The lac repressor binds to the lac operator to inhibit transcription in E. coli. This inhibition can be relieved by adding lactose or isopropyl-β-D-thiogalactopyranoside (IPTG).
   9675..10263   -  rep_origin     ori: high-copy-number ColE1/pMB1/pBR322/pUC origin of replication
  10434..11294   -  CDS            AmpR: β-lactamase; bla; confers resistance to ampicillin, carbenicillin, and related antibiotics
  11295..11399   -  promoter       AmpR promoter: bla
>Addgene plasmid #81253 | Construct 28 -hUBCp_TetR_p2a_LacI_p2a_ZeoR | depositor full sequence | sequence record 155359 | Construct 28 -hUBCp_TetR_p2a_LacI_p2a_ZeoR sequence 11427 bps
GTCGACGGATCGGGAGATCTCCCGATCCCCTATGGTGCACTCTCAGTACAATCTGCTCTGATGCCGCATA
GTTAAGCCAGTATCTGCTCCCTGCTTGTGTGTTGGAGGTCGCTGAGTAGTGCGCGAGCAAAATTTAAGCT
ACAACAAGGCAAGGCTTGACCGACAATTGCATGAAGAATCTGCTTAGGGTTAGGCGTTTTGCGCTGCTTC
GCGATGTACGGGCCAGATATACGCGTTGACATTGATTATTGACTAGTTATTAATAGTAATCAATTACGGG
GTCATTAGTTCATAGCCCATATATGGAGTTCCGCGTTACATAACTTACGGTAAATGGCCCGCCTGGCTGA
CCGCCCAACGACCCCCGCCCATTGACGTCAATAATGACGTATGTTCCCATAGTAACGCCAATAGGGACTT
TCCATTGACGTCAATGGGTGGAGTATTTACGGTAAACTGCCCACTTGGCAGTACATCAAGTGTATCATAT
GCCAAGTACGCCCCCTATTGACGTCAATGACGGTAAATGGCCCGCCTGGCATTATGCCCAGTACATGACC
TTATGGGACTTTCCTACTTGGCAGTACATCTACGTATTAGTCATCGCTATTACCATGGTGATGCGGTTTT
GGCAGTACATCAATGGGCGTGGATAGCGGTTTGACTCACGGGGATTTCCAAGTCTCCACCCCATTGACGT
CAATGGGAGTTTGTTTTGGCACCAAAATCAACGGGACTTTCCAAAATGTCGTAACAACTCCGCCCCATTG
ACGCAAATGGGCGGTAGGCGTGTACGGTGGGAGGTCTATATAAGCAGCGCGTTTTGCCTGTACTGGGTCT
CTCTGGTTAGACCAGATCTGAGCCTGGGAGCTCTCTGGCTAACTAGGGAACCCACTGCTTAAGCCTCAAT
AAAGCTTGCCTTGAGTGCTTCAAGTAGTGTGTGCCCGTCTGTTGTGTGACTCTGGTAACTAGAGATCCCT
CAGACCCTTTTAGTCAGTGTGGAAAATCTCTAGCAGTGGCGCCCGAACAGGGACTTGAAAGCGAAAGGGA
AACCAGAGGAGCTCTCTCGACGCAGGACTCGGCTTGCTGAAGCGCGCACGGCAAGAGGCGAGGGGCGGCG
ACTGGTGAGTACGCCAAAAATTTTGACTAGCGGAGGCTAGAAGGAGAGAGATGGGTGCGAGAGCGTCAGT
ATTAAGCGGGGGAGAATTAGATCGCGATGGGAAAAAATTCGGTTAAGGCCAGGGGGAAAGAAAAAATATA
AATTAAAACATATAGTATGGGCAAGCAGGGAGCTAGAACGATTCGCAGTTAATCCTGGCCTGTTAGAAAC
ATCAGAAGGCTGTAGACAAATACTGGGACAGCTACAACCATCCCTTCAGACAGGATCAGAAGAACTTAGA
TCATTATATAATACAGTAGCAACCCTCTATTGTGTGCATCAAAGGATAGAGATAAAAGACACCAAGGAAG
CTTTAGACAAGATAGAGGAAGAGCAAAACAAAAGTAAGACCACCGCACAGCAAGCGGCCGCTGATCTTCA
GACCTGGAGGAGGAGATATGAGGGACAATTGGAGAAGTGAATTATATAAATATAAAGTAGTAAAAATTGA
ACCATTAGGAGTAGCACCCACCAAGGCAAAGAGAAGAGTGGTGCAGAGAGAAAAAAGAGCAGTGGGAATA
GGAGCTTTGTTCCTTGGGTTCTTGGGAGCAGCAGGAAGCACTATGGGCGCAGCGTCAATGACGCTGACGG
TACAGGCCAGACAATTATTGTCTGGTATAGTGCAGCAGCAGAACAATTTGCTGAGGGCTATTGAGGCGCA
ACAGCATCTGTTGCAACTCACAGTCTGGGGCATCAAGCAGCTCCAGGCAAGAATCCTGGCTGTGGAAAGA
TACCTAAAGGATCAACAGCTCCTGGGGATTTGGGGTTGCTCTGGAAAACTCATTTGCACCACTGCTGTGC
CTTGGAATGCTAGTTGGAGTAATAAATCTCTGGAACAGATTTGGAATCACACGACCTGGATGGAGTGGGA
CAGAGAAATTAACAATTACACAAGCTTAATACACTCCTTAATTGAAGAATCGCAAAACCAGCAAGAAAAG
AATGAACAAGAATTATTGGAATTAGATAAATGGGCAAGTTTGTGGAATTGGTTTAACATAACAAATTGGC
TGTGGTATATAAAATTATTCATAATGATAGTAGGAGGCTTGGTAGGTTTAAGAATAGTTTTTGCTGTACT
TTCTATAGTGAATAGAGTTAGGCAGGGATATTCACCATTATCGTTTCAGACCCACCTCCCAACCCCGAGG
GGACCCGACAGGCCCGAAGGAATAGAAGAAGAAGGTGGAGAGAGAGACAGAGACAGATCCATTCGATTAG
TGAACGGATCGGCACTGCGTGCGCCAATTCTGCAGACAAATGGCAGTATTCATCCACAATTTTAAAAGAA
AAGGGGGGATTGGGGGGTACAGTGCAGGGGAAAGAATAGTAGACATAATAGCAACAGACATACAAACTAA
AGAATTACAAAAACAAATTACAAAAATTCAAAATTTTCGGGTTTATTACAGGGACAGCAGAGATCCAGTT
TGGTTAATTAAGGGTGCAGCGGCCTCCGCGCCGGGTTTTGGCGCCTCCCGCGGGCGCCCCCCTCCTCACG
GCGAGCGCTGCCACGTCAGACGAAGGGCGCAGGAGCGTTCCTGATCCTTCCGCCCGGACGCTCAGGACAG
CGGCCCGCTGCTCATAAGACTCGGCCTTAGAACCCCAGTATCAGCAGAAGGACATTTTAGGACGGGACTT
GGGTGACTCTAGGGCACTGGTTTTCTTTCCAGAGAGCGGAACAGGCGAGGAAAAGTAGTCCCTTCTCGGC
GATTCTGCGGAGGGATCTCCGTGGGGCGGTGAACGCCGATGATTATATAAGGACGCGCCGGGTGTGGCAC
AGCTAGTTCCGTCGCAGCCGGGATTTGGGTCGCGGTTCTTGTTTGTGGATCGCTGTGATCGTCACTTGGT
GAGTTGCGGGCTGCTGGGCTGGCCGGGGCTTTCGTGGCCGCCGGGCCGCTCGGTGGGACGGAAGCGTGTG
GAGAGACCGCCAAGGGCTGTAGTCTGGGTCCGCGAGCAAGGTTGCCCTGAACTGGGGGTTGGGGGGAGCG
CACAAAATGGCGGCTGTTCCCGAGTCTTGAATGGAAGACGCTTGTAAGGCGGGCTGTGAGGTCGTTGAAA
CAAGGTGGGGGGCATGGTGGGCGGCAAGAACCCAAGGTCTTGAGGCCTTCGCTAATGCGGGAAAGCTCTT
ATTCGGGTGAGATGGGCTGGGGCACCATCTGGGGACCCTGACGTGAAGTTTGTCACTGACTGGAGAACTC
GGGTTTGTCGTCTGGTTGCGGGGGCGGCAGTTATGCGGTGCCGTTGGGCAGTGCACCCGTACCTTTGGGA
GCGCGCGCCTCGTCGTGTCGTGACGTCACCCGTTCTGTTGGCTTATAATGCAGGGTGGGGCCACCTGCCG
GTAGGTGTGCGGTAGGCTTTTCTCCGTCGCAGGACGCAGGGTTCGGGCCTAGGGTAGGCTCTCCTGAATC
GACAGGCGCCGGACCTCTGGTGAGGGGAGGGATAAGTGAGGCGTCAGTTTCTTTGGTCGGTTTTATGTAC
CTATCTTCTTAAGTAGCTGAAGCTCCGGTTTTGAACTATGCGCTCGGGGTTGGCGAGTGTGTTTTGTGAA
GTTTTTTAGGCACCTTTTGAAATGTAATCATTTGGGTCAATATGTAATTTTCAGTGTTAGACTAGTAAAT
TGTCCGCTAAATTCTGGCCGTTTTTGGCTTTTTTGTTAGACAGGATCCCCGGGTACCGGTCGCCACCATG
TCTCGGTTGGACAAATCTAAAGTAATCAACTCTGCACTGGAATTGCTGAACGAGGTAGGCATAGAGGGCC
TCACAACGAGGAAGCTGGCCCAAAAGCTGGGCGTCGAACAGCCAACCCTGTACTGGCACGTCAAGAATAA
AAGGGCTCTCCTGGACGCGCTGGCAATTGAGATGCTCGACAGACACCATACACACTTTTGCCCCCTTGAA
GGGGAATCCTGGCAGGACTTCCTGCGAAACAATGCCAAGTCATTTAGATGCGCTCTTCTGTCTCATCGGG
ACGGTGCTAAGGTGCATCTGGGTACAAGACCCACGGAAAAGCAGTATGAGACACTGGAAAATCAACTGGC
CTTTTTGTGTCAGCAGGGCTTCTCTCTCGAAAACGCGCTTTACGCGCTGTCAGCCGTGGGTCATTTTACC
CTGGGCTGCGTGCTGGAGGACCAGGAGCATCAAGTGGCTAAGGAGGAACGGGAAACCCCTACCACCGACT
CTATGCCACCTCTCTTGCGGCAGGCAATTGAGTTGTTCGACCACCAGGGTGCCGAGCCGGCCTTCCTGTT
CGGCTTGGAGCTTATCATCTGCGGCCTGGAGAAGCAGCTGAAGTGTGAGAGTGGAAGTCGTACGGGAAGC
GGAGCTACTAACTTCAGCCTGCTGAAGCAGGCTGGAGACGTGGAGGAGAACCCTGGACCTAAACCAGTAA
CATTGTATGATGTCGCAGAGTATGCCGGTGTCTCTTATCAGACTGTTTCCAGAGTGGTGAACCAGGCCAG
CCATGTTTCTGCCAAAACCAGGGAAAAAGTGGAAGCAGCCATGGCAGAGCTGAATTACATTCCCAACAGA
GTGGCACAACAACTGGCAGGCAAACAGAGCTTGCTGATTGGAGTTGCCACCTCCAGTCTGGCCCTGCATG
CACCATCTCAAATTGTGGCAGCCATTAAATCTAGAGCTGATCAACTGGGAGCCTCTGTGGTGGTGTCAAT
GGTAGAAAGAAGTGGAGTTGAAGCCTGTAAAGCTGCTGTGCACAATCTTCTGGCACAAAGAGTCAGTGGG
CTGATCATTAACTATCCACTGGATGACCAGGATGCCATTGCTGTGGAAGCTGCCTGCACTAATGTTCCAG
CACTCTTTCTTGATGTCTCTGACCAGACACCCATCAACAGTATTATTTTCTCCCATGAAGATGGTACAAG
ACTGGGTGTGGAGCATCTGGTTGCATTGGGACACCAGCAAATTGCACTGCTTGCGGGCCCACTCAGTTCT
GTCTCAGCAAGGCTGAGACTGGCTGGCTGGCATAAATATCTCACTAGGAATCAAATTCAGCCAATAGCTG
AAAGAGAAGGGGACTGGAGTGCCATGTCTGGGTTTCAACAAACCATGCAAATGCTGAATGAGGGCATTGT
TCCCACTGCAATGCTGGTTGCCAATGATCAGATGGCACTGGGTGCAATGAGAGCCATTACTGAGTCTGGG
CTGAGAGTTGGTGCAGATATCTCGGTAGTGGGATACGACGATACCGAAGACAGCTCATGTTATATCCCGC
CGTTAACCACCATCAAACAGGATTTTCGCCTGCTGGGGCAAACCAGCGTGGACCGCTTGCTGCAACTCTC
TCAGGGCCAGGCGGTGAAGGGCAATCAGCTGTTGCCAGTCTCACTGGTGAAGAGAAAAACCACCCTGGCA
CCCAATACACAAACTGCCTCTCCCCGGGCATTGGCTGATTCACTCATGCAGCTAGCAAGACAGGTTTCCA
GACTGGAAAGTGGGCAGAGCAGCCTGAGGCCTCCTAAGAAGAAGAGGAAGGTTGGCTCTGGTGCAACCAA
TTTCTCTCTTCTTAAACAAGCCGGTGATGTGGAGGAGAACCCCGGACCCGCCAAGTTGACCAGTGCCGTT
CCGGTGCTCACCGCGCGCGACGTCGCCGGAGCGGTCGAGTTCTGGACCGACCGGCTCGGGTTCTCCCGGG
ACTTCGTGGAGGACGACTTCGCCGGTGTGGTCCGGGACGACGTGACCCTGTTCATCAGCGCGGTCCAGGA
CCAGGTGGTGCCGGACAACACCCTGGCCTGGGTGTGGGTGCGCGGCCTGGACGAGCTGTACGCCGAGTGG
TCGGAGGTCGTGTCCACGAACTTCCGGGACGCCTCCGGGCCGGCCATGACCGAGATCGGCGAGCAGCCGT
GGGGGCGGGAGTTCGCCCTGCGCGACCCGGCCGGCAACTGCGTGCACTTCGTGGCCGAGGAGCAGGACTG
ATAAGAATTCGATATCAAGCTTATCGATAATCAACCTCTGGATTACAAAATTTGTGAAAGATTGACTGGT
ATTCTTAACTATGTTGCTCCTTTTACGCTATGTGGATACGCTGCTTTAATGCCTTTGTATCATGCTATTG
CTTCCCGTATGGCTTTCATTTTCTCCTCCTTGTATAAATCCTGGTTGCTGTCTCTTTATGAGGAGTTGTG
GCCCGTTGTCAGGCAACGTGGCGTGGTGTGCACTGTGTTTGCTGACGCAACCCCCACTGGTTGGGGCATT
GCCACCACCTGTCAGCTCCTTTCCGGGACTTTCGCTTTCCCCCTCCCTATTGCCACGGCGGAACTCATCG
CCGCCTGCCTTGCCCGCTGCTGGACAGGGGCTCGGCTGTTGGGCACTGACAATTCCGTGGTGTTGTCGGG
GAAATCATCGTCCTTTCCTTGGCTGCTCGCCTGTGTTGCCACCTGGATTCTGCGCGGGACGTCCTTCTGC
TACGTCCCTTCGGCCCTCAATCCAGCGGACCTTCCTTCCCGCGGCCTGCTGCCGGCTCTGCGGCCTCTTC
CGCGTCTTCGCCTTCGCCCTCAGACGAGTCGGATCTCCCTTTGGGCCGCCTCCCCGCATCGATACCGTCG
ACCTCGAGACCTAGAAAAACATGGAGCAATCACAAGTAGCAATACAGCAGCTACCAATGCTGATTGTGCC
TGGCTAGAAGCACAAGAGGAGGAGGAGGTGGGTTTTCCAGTCACACCTCAGGTACCTTTAAGACCAATGA
CTTACAAGGCAGCTGTAGATCTTAGCCACTTTTTAAAAGAAAAGGGGGGACTGGAAGGGCTAATTCACTC
CCAACGAAGACAAGATATCCTTGATCTGTGGATCTACCACACACAAGGCTACTTCCCTGATTGGCAGAAC
TACACACCAGGGCCAGGGATCAGATATCCACTGACCTTTGGATGGTGCTACAAGCTAGTACCAGTTGAGC
AAGAGAAGGTAGAAGAAGCCAATGAAGGAGAGAACACCCGCTTGTTACACCCTGTGAGCCTGCATGGGAT
GGATGACCCGGAGAGAGAAGTATTAGAGTGGAGGTTTGACAGCCGCCTAGCATTTCATCACATGGCCCGA
GAGCTGCATCCGGACTGTACTGGGTCTCTCTGGTTAGACCAGATCTGAGCCTGGGAGCTCTCTGGCTAAC
TAGGGAACCCACTGCTTAAGCCTCAATAAAGCTTGCCTTGAGTGCTTCAAGTAGTGTGTGCCCGTCTGTT
GTGTGACTCTGGTAACTAGAGATCCCTCAGACCCTTTTAGTCAGTGTGGAAAATCTCTAGCAGGGCCCGT
TTAAACCCGCTGATCAGCCTCGACTGTGCCTTCTAGTTGCCAGCCATCTGTTGTTTGCCCCTCCCCCGTG
CCTTCCTTGACCCTGGAAGGTGCCACTCCCACTGTCCTTTCCTAATAAAATGAGGAAATTGCATCGCATT
GTCTGAGTAGGTGTCATTCTATTCTGGGGGGTGGGGTGGGGCAGGACAGCAAGGGGGAGGATTGGGAAGA
CAATAGCAGGCATGCTGGGGATGCGGTGGGCTCTATGGCTTCTGAGGCGGAAAGAACCAGCTGGGGCTCT
AGGGGGTATCCCC
[124 nt withheld, positions 7714-7837]
C
[91 nt withheld, positions 7839-7929]
A
[49 nt withheld, positions 7931-7979]
CCTTTGACGTTGGAGTCCACGTTCTTT
[37 nt withheld, positions 8007-8043]
ACCCTATCTCGGTCTATTCTTTTGATTTATAAGGGATTTTGCCGATTTCGGCCTATTGGTTAAAAAATGA
GCTGATTTAACAAAAATTTAACGCGAATTAATTCTGTGGAATGTGTGTCAGTTAGGGTGTGGAAAGTCCC
CAGGCTCCCCAGCAGGCAGAAGTATGCAAAGCATGCATCTCAATTAGTCAGCAACCAGGTGTGGAAAGTC
CCCAGGCTCCCCAGCAGGCAGAAGTATGCAAAGCATGCATCTCAATTAGTCAGCAACCATAGTCCCGCCC
CTAACTCCGCCCATCCCGCCCCTAACTCCGCCCAGTTCCGCCCATTCTCCGCCCCATGGCTGACTAATTT
TTTTTATTTATGCAGAGGCCGAGGCCGCCTCTGCCTCTGAGCTATTCCAGAAGTAGTGAGGAGGCTTTTT
TGGAGGCCTAGGCTTTTGCAAAAAGCTCCCGGGAGCTTGTATATCCATTTTCGGATCTGATCAGCACGTG
TTGACAATTAATCATCGGCATAGTATATCGGCATAGTATAATACGACAAGGTGAGGAACTAAACCATGGC
CAAGTTGACCAGTGCCGTTCCGGTGCTCACCGCGCGCGACGTCGCCGGAGCGGTCGAGTTCTGGACCGAC
CGGCTCGGGTTCTCCCGGGACTTCGTGGAGGACGACTTCGCCGGTGTGGTCCGGGACGACGTGACCCTGT
TCATCAGCGCGGTCCAGGACCAGGTGGTGCCGGACAACACCCTGGCCTGGGTGTGGGTGCGCGGCCTGGA
CGAGCTGTACGCCGAGTGGTCGGAGGTCGTGTCCACGAACTTCCGGGACGCCTCCGGGCCGGCCATGACC
GAGATCGGCGAGCAGCCGTGGGGGCGGGAGTTCGCCCTGCGCGACCCGGCCGGCAACTGCGTGCACTTCG
TGGCCGAGGAGCAGGACTGACACGTGCTACGAGATTTCGATTCCACCGCCGCCTTCTATGAAAGGTTGGG
CTTCGGAATCGTTTTCCGGGACGCCGGCTGGATGATCCTCCAGCGCGGGGATCTCATGCTGGAGTTCTTC
GCCCACCCCAACTTGTTTATTGCAGCTTATAATGGTTACAAATAAAGCAATAGCATCACAAATTTCACAA
ATAAAGCATTTTTTTCACTGCATTCTAGTTGTGGTTTGTCCAAACTCATCAATGTATCTTATCATGTCTG
TATACCGTCGACCTCTAGCTAGAGCTTGGCGTAATCATGGTCATAGCTGTTTCCTGTGTGAAATTGTTAT
CCGCTCACAATTCCACACAACATACGAGCCGGAAGCATAAAGTGTAAAGCCTGGGGTGCCTAATGAGTGA
GCTAACTCACATTAATTGCGTTGCGCTCACTGCCCGCTTTCCAGTCGGGAAACCTGTCGTGCCAGCTGCA
TTAATGAATCGGCCAACGCGCGGGGAGAGGCGGTTTGCGTATTGGGCGCTCTTCCGCTTCCTCGCTCACT
GACTCGCTGCGCTCGGTCGTTCGGCTGCGGCGAGCGGTATCAGCTCACTCAAAGGCGGTAATACGGTTAT
CCACAGAATCAGGGGATAACGCAGGAAAGAACATGTGAGCAAAAGGCCAGCAAAAGGCCAGGAACCGTAA
AAAGGCCGCGTTGCTGGCGTTTTTCCATAGGCTCCGCCCCCCTGACGAGCATCACAAAAATCGACGCTCA
AGTCAGAGGTGGCGAAACCCGACAGGACTATAAAGATACCAGGCGTTTCCCCCTGGAAGCTCCCTCGTGC
GCTCTCCTGTTCCGACCCTGCCGCTTACCGGATACCTGTCCGCCTTTCTCCCTTCGGGAAGCGTGGCGCT
TTCTCATAGCTCACGCTGTAGGTATCTCAGTTCGGTGTAGGTCGTTCGCTCCAAGCTGGGCTGTGTGCAC
GAACCCCCCGTTCAGCCCGACCGCTGCGCCTTATCCGGTAACTATCGTCTTGAGTCCAACCCGGTAAGAC
ACGACTTATCGCCACTGGCAGCAGCCACTGGTAACAGGATTAGCAGAGCGAGGTATGTAGGCGGTGCTAC
AGAGTTCTTGAAGTGGTGGCCTAACTACGGCTACACTAGAAGAACAGTATTTGGTATCTGCGCTCTGCTG
AAGCCAGTTACCTTCGGAAAAAGAGTTGGTAGCTCTTGATCCGGCAAACAAACCACCGCTGGTAGCGGTG
GTTTTTTTGTTTGCAAGCAGCAGATTACGCGCAGAAAAAAAGGATCTCAAGAAGATCCTTTGATCTTTTC
TACGGGGTCTGACGCTCAGTGGAACGAAAACTCACGTTAAGGGATTTTGGTCATGAGATTATCAAAAAGG
ATCTTCACCTAGATCCTTTTAAATTAAAAATGAAGTTTTAAATCAATCTAAAGTATATATGAGTAAACTT
GGTCTGACAGTTACCAATGCTTAATCAGTGAGGCACCTATCTCAGCGATCTGTCTATTTCGTTCATCCAT
AGTTGCCTGACTCCCCGTCGTGTAGATAACTACGATACGGGAGGGCTTACCATCTGGCCCCAGTGCTGCA
ATGATACCGCGAGACCCACGCTCACCGGCTCCAGATTTATCAGCAATAAACCAGCCAGCCGGAAGGGCCG
AGCGCAGAAGTGGTCCTGCAACTTTATCCGCCTCCATCCAGTCTATTAATTGTTGCCGGGAAGCTAGAGT
AAGTAGTTCGCCAGTTAATAGTTTGCGCAACGTTGTTGCCATTGCTACAGGCATCGTGGTGTCACGCTCG
TCGTTTGGTATGGCTTCATTCAGCTCCGGTTCCCAACGATCAAGGCGAGTTACATGATCCCCCATGTTGT
GCAAAAAAGCGGTTAGCTCCTTCGGTCCTCCGATCGTTGTCAGAAGTAAGTTGGCCGCAGTGTTATCACT
CATGGTTATGGCAGCACTGCATAATTCTCTTACTGTCATGCCATCCGTAAGATGCTTTTCTGTGACTGGT
GAGTACTCAACCAAGTCATTCTGAGAATAGTGTATGCGGCGACCGAGTTGCTCTTGCCCGGCGTCAATAC
GGGATAATACCGCGCCACATAGCAGAACTTTAAAAGTGCTCATCATTGGAAAACGTTCTTCGGGGCGAAA
ACTCTCAAGGATCTTACCGCTGTTGAGATCCAGTTCGATGTAACCCACTCGTGCACCCAACTGATCTTCA
GCATCTTTTACTTTCACCAGCGTTTCTGGGTGAGCAAAAACAGGAAGGCAAAATGCCGCAAAAAAGGGAA
TAAGGGCGACACGGAAATGTTGAATACTCATACTCTTCCTTTTTCAATATTATTGAAGCATTTATCAGGG
TTATTGTCTCATGAGCGGATACATATTTGAATGTATTTAGAAAAATAAACAAATAGGGGTTCCGCGCACA
TTTCCCCGAAAAGTGCCACCTGAC
