>Addgene plasmid #81253 | Construct 28 -hUBCp_TetR_p2a_LacI_p2a_ZeoR | addgene partial sequence | sequence record 157813 | WPRE-R 5'-CATAGCGTAAAAGGAGCAACA-3'
ATTTTGTAATCCAGAGGTTGATTATCGATAAGCTTGATATCGAATTCTTATCAGTCCTGCTCCTCGGCCA
CGAAGTGCACGCAGTTGCCGGCCGGGTCGCGCAGGGCGAACTCCCGCCCCCACGGCTGCTCGCCGATCTC
GGTCATGGCCGGCCCGGAGGCGTCCCGGAAGTTCGTGGACACGACCTCCGACCACTCGGCGTACAGCTCG
TCCAGGCCGCGCACCCACACCCAGGCCAGGGTGTTGTCCGGCACCACCTGGTCCTGGACCGCGCTGATGA
ACAGGGTCACGTCGTCCCGGACCACACCGGCGAAGTCGTCCTCCACGAAGTCCCGGGAGAACCCGAGCCG
GTCGGTCCAGAACTCGACCGCTCCGGCGACGTCGCGCGCGGTGAGCACCGGAACGGCACTGGTCAACTTG
GCGGGTCCGGGGTTCTCCTCCACATCACCGGCTTGTTTAAGAAGAGAGAAATTGGTTGCACCAGAGCCAA
CCTTCCTCTTCTTCTTAGGAGGCCTCAGGCTGCTCTGCCCACTTTCCAGTCTGGAAACCTGTCTTGCTAG
CTGCATGAGTGAATCAGCCAATGCCCGGGGAGAGGCAGTTTGTGTATTGGGTGCCAGGGTGGTTTTTCTC
TTCACCAGTGAGACTGGCAACAGCTGATTGCCCTTCACCGCCTGGCCCTGAGAGAGTTGCAGCAAGCGGT
CCACGCTGGTTTGCCCCAGCAGGCGAAAATCCTGTTTGATGGTGGTTAACGGCGGGATATAACATGAGCT
GTCTTCGGTATCGTCGTATCCCACTACCGAGATATCTGCACCAACTCTCAG
