>Addgene plasmid #81253 | Construct 28 -hUBCp_TetR_p2a_LacI_p2a_ZeoR | addgene partial sequence | sequence record 160209 | hUBCpro-F2 5'-CGCCGATGATTATATAAGGA-3'
TTTGGGTCGCGGTTCTTGTTTGTGGATCGCTGTGATCGTCACTTGGTGAGTAGCGGGCTGCTGGGCTGGC
CGGGGCTTTCGTGGCCGCCGGGCCGCTCGGTGGGACGGAAGCGTGTGGAGAGACCGCCAAGGGCTGTAGT
CTGGGTCCGCGAGCAAGGTTGCCCTGAACTGGGGGTTGGGGGGAGCGCAGCAAAATGGCGGCTGTTCCCG
AGTCTTGAATGGAAGACGCTTGTGAGGCGGGCTGTGAGGTCGTTGAAACAAGGTGGGGGGCATGGTGGGC
GGCAAGAACCCAAGGTCTTGAGGCCTTCGCTAATGCGGGAAAGCTCTTATTCGGGTGAGATGGGCTGGGG
CACCATCTGGGGACCCTGACGTGAAGTTTGTCACTGACTGGAGAACTCGGTTTGTCGTCTGTTGCGGGGG
CGGCAGTTATGGCGGTGCCGTTGGGCAGTGCACCCGTACCTTTGGGAGCGCGCGCCCTCGTCGTGTCGTG
ACGTCACCCGTTCTGTTGGCTTATAATGCAGGGTGGGGCCACCTGCCGGTAGGTGTGCGGTAGGCTTTTC
TCCGTCGCAGGACGCAGGGTTCGGGCCTAGGGTAGGCTCTCCTGAATCGACAGGCGCCGGACCTCTGGTG
AGGGGAGGGATAAGTGAGGCGTCAGTTTCTTTGGTCGGTTTTATGTACCTATCTTCTTAAGTAGCTGAAG
CTCCGGTTTTGAACTATGCGCTCGGGGTTGGCGAGTGTGTTTTGTGAAGTTTTTTAGGCACCTTTTGAAA
TGTAATCATTTGGGTCAATATGTAATTTTCAGTGTTAGACTAGTAAATTGTCCGCTAAATTCTGGCCGTT
TTTGGCTTTTTTGTTAGACAGGATCCCCGGGTACCGGTCGCCACCATGTCTCGGTTGGACAAATCTAAAG
TAATCAACTCTGCACTGGAA
